Addgene plasmid #162823: pCW-eGFP
Purpose: Doxycycline-inducible overexpression of eGFP
Depositing lab: Matthew Steinhauser. Depositing organization: Brigham and Women's Hospital. Publication: Prolonged fasting drives a program of metabolic inflammation in human adipose tissue. Fazeli PK, Zhang Y, O'Keefe J, Pesaresi T, Lun M, Lawney B, Steinhauser ML. Mol Metab. 2020 Sep 28;42:101082. doi: 10.1016/j.molmet.2020.101082. PubMed 32992039.
Backbone
  Vector backbone: Addgene plasmid pCW-Cas9 (plasmid#50661)
  Backbone size w/o insert (bp): 7600
  Total vector size (bp): 8329
  Vector type: Mammalian Expression, Lentiviral
  Selectable markers: Puromycin
Growth in bacteria
  Bacterial resistance: Ampicillin, 100 μg/mL
  Growth temperature: 30°C
  Growth strain: NEB Stable
  Copy number: High Copy
Gene/Insert
  Gene/Insert name: eGFP
  Insert size (bp): 720
  Mutation: V163A
  Promoter: Tet ON
  Cloning method: Restriction Enzyme; 5′ cloning site NheI (not destroyed); 3′ cloning site BamHI (not destroyed)
  Sequencing primers: 5′ pCW Seq F: AGCTCGTTTAGTGAACCGTCAGATC; 3′ pCW Seq R: GAACGGACGTGAAGAATGTG
Resource information
  A portion of this plasmid was derived from a plasmid made by: eGFP was amplified from commercial cDNAs and switched with Cas9 from Addgene plasmid pCW-Cas9 (plasmid #50661).
Terms and licenses: Academic/Nonprofit Terms; Industry Terms: Not Available to Industry
How to cite: pCW-eGFP was a gift from Matthew Steinhauser (Addgene plasmid # 162823 ; http://n2t.net/addgene:162823 ; RRID:Addgene_162823)
