[The description below was written by a language model from this plasmid's Addgene catalogue record and pLannotate feature annotations shown in this document.]
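Description:
pCW-eGFP is an 8.3 kb all-in-one, doxycycline-inducible lentiviral expression plasmid made by replacing the Cas9 coding sequence of pCW-Cas9 with a 720 bp eGFP insert, cloned between NheI and BamHI sites that both remain intact. The record notes a V163A substitution in the eGFP. In bacteria the plasmid is maintained through a high-copy ColE1/pUC-type origin and selected with ampicillin via the β-lactamase gene. A recombination-tolerant strain is listed for propagation, as is usual for LTR-containing vectors.

The viral backbone has a third-generation, self-inactivating layout. An RSV promoter fused to a truncated HIV-1 5' LTR drives genomic RNA production in packaging cells. It is followed by the Ψ packaging signal with a partial gag fragment, the Rev response element for nuclear export, and the cPPT/CTS, which aids nuclear import of the reverse-transcribed genome. At the downstream end sit a WPRE fragment, which enhances transcript expression, and a ΔU3 3' LTR that inactivates the LTR promoter after integration. An SV40 poly(A) signal and SV40 origin lie beyond it.

Between these elements are two expression units. The tight TRE promoter (seven tet operators plus a minimal CMV promoter) controls eGFP, while a constitutive human PGK promoter drives puromycin N-acetyltransferase followed by the reverse tetracycline transactivator rtTA3, annotated as separate adjacent coding regions. The short gap between them suggests a linking element, but none is annotated. Transduced cells can thus be selected with puromycin and constitutively supply the transactivator, which switches on eGFP only when doxycycline is added. The stated purpose is doxycycline-inducible eGFP overexpression in mammalian cells.
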