Features (pLannotate 1.2.2; 26 found; start..end, strand, type, name):
      1..118     +  misc_feature   cPPT/CTS: central polypurine tract and central termination sequence of HIV-1
    172..486     +  promoter       tight TRE promoter: Tet-responsive promoter PTight, consisting of seven tet operator sequences followed by the minimal CMV promoter
    505..1224    +  CDS            EGFP: the original enhanced GFP (Yang et al., 1996) mammalian codon-optimized
   1231..1741    +  promoter       hPGK promoter: human phosphoglycerate kinase 1 promoter
   1751..2347    +  CDS            PuroR (fragment): puromycin N-acetyltransferase; pac from Streptomyces; confers resistance to puromycin
   2402..3099    +  CDS            rtTA3 (fragment): reverse tetracycline transactivator 3 activates expression from Tet-responsive promoters in the presence of doxycycline
   3029..3139    +  CDS            VP48: 3 tandem repeats of the minimal activation domain of herpes simplex virus VP16 (Cheng et al., 2013)
   3175..3723    +  misc_feature   WPRE (fragment): woodchuck hepatitis virus posttranscriptional regulatory element
   3749..3820    +  CDS            nef (fragment): NEF_HV1Z2 - Experimental evidence at protein level: Swiss-Prot protein existence level 1. Extracellular Nef protein targets CD4(+) T-lymphocytes for apoptosis by interacting with CXCR4 surface receptors. From Human immunodeficiency virus type 1 group M subtype D (isolate Z2/CDC-Z34) (HIV-1).
   3822..4055    +  LTR            3' LTR (ΔU3): self-inactivating 3' long terminal repeat (LTR) from HIV-1
   4127..4248    +  polyA_signal   SV40 poly(A) signal: SV40 polyadenylation signal
   4288..4423    +  rep_origin     SV40 ori: SV40 origin of replication
   4431..4494    +  promoter       AmpR promoter: bla
   4495..5355    +  CDS            AmpR: β-lactamase; bla; confers resistance to ampicillin, carbenicillin, and related antibiotics
   5526..6114    +  rep_origin     ori: high-copy-number ColE1/pMB1/pBR322/pUC origin of replication
   6297..6389    +  CDS            lacI (fragment): lac repressor; lacI; The lac repressor binds to the lac operator to inhibit transcription in E. coli. This inhibition can be relieved by adding lactose or isopropyl-β-D-thiogalactopyranoside (IPTG).
   6402..6423    +  protein_bind   CAP binding site: CAP binding activates transcription in the presence of cAMP. E. coli catabolite activator protein
   6438..6468    +  promoter       lac promoter: promoter for the E. coli lac operon
   6476..6492    +  protein_bind   lac operator: The lac repressor binds to the lac operator to inhibit transcription in E. coli. This inhibition can be relieved by adding lactose or isopropyl-β-D-thiogalactopyranoside (IPTG). lac repressor encoded by lacI
   6537..6555    +  promoter       T3 promoter: promoter for bacteriophage T3 RNA polymerase
   6583..6809    +  promoter       RSV promoter: Rous sarcoma virus enhancer/promoter
   6810..6990    +  LTR            5' LTR (truncated): truncated 5' long terminal repeat (LTR) from HIV-1
   7037..7162    +  misc_feature   HIV-1 Ψ: packaging signal of human immunodeficiency virus type 1
   7146..7509    +  CDS            HIV-1 gag (fragment): gag protein from human immunodeficiency virus 1; gag
   7655..7888    +  misc_feature   RRE: The Rev response element (RRE) of HIV-1 allows for Rev-dependent mRNA export from the nucleus to the cytoplasm.
   8265..8289    +  CDS            Rev (fragment): human immunodeficiency virus 1 (HIV-1) Rev protein; rev; enhances nuclear export of unspliced and incompletely spliced viral mRNAs
>Addgene plasmid #162823 | pCW-eGFP | addgene full sequence | sequence record 320044 | Addgene NGS Result
TTTTAAAAGAAAAGGGGGGATTGGGGGGTACAGTGCAGGGGAAAGAATAGTAGACATAATAGCAACAGAC
ATACAAACTAAAGAATTACAAAAACAAATTACAAAAATTCAAAATTTTCGGGTTTATTACAGGGACAGCA
GAGATCCACTTTGGCCGCGAATCGATATGTCGAGTTTACTCCCTATCAGTGATAGAGAACGTATGTCGAG
TTTACTCCCTATCAGTGATAGAGAACGATGTCGAGTTTACTCCCTATCAGTGATAGAGAACGTATGTCGA
GTTTACTCCCTATCAGTGATAGAGAACGTATGTCGAGTTTACTCCCTATCAGTGATAGAGAACGTATGTC
GAGTTTATCCCTATCAGTGATAGAGAACGTATGTCGAGTTTACTCCCTATCAGTGATAGAGAACGTATGT
CGAGGTAGGCGTGTACGGTGGGAGGCCTATATAAGCAGAGCTCGTTTAGTGAACCGTCAGATCGCCTGGA
GAATTGGCTAGCCCATGGTGAGCAAGGGCGAGGAGCTGTTCACCGGGGTGGTGCCCATCCTGGTCGAGCT
GGACGGCGACGTAAACGGCCACAAGTTCAGCGTGTCTGGCGAGGGCGAGGGCGATGCCACCTACGGCAAG
CTGACCCTGAAGTTCATCTGCACCACCGGCAAGCTGCCCGTGCCCTGGCCCACCCTCGTGACCACCCTGA
CCTACGGCGTGCAGTGCTTCAGCCGCTACCCCGACCACATGAAGCAGCACGACTTCTTCAAGTCCGCCAT
GCCCGAAGGCTACGTCCAGGAGCGCACCATCTTCTTCAAGGACGACGGCAACTACAAGACCCGCGCCGAG
GTGAAGTTCGAGGGCGACACCCTGGTGAACCGCATCGAGCTGAAGGGCATCGACTTCAAGGAGGACGGCA
ACATCCTGGGGCACAAGCTGGAGTACAACTACAACAGCCACAACGTCTATATCATGGCCGACAAGCAGAA
GAACGGCATCAAGGCGAACTTCAAGATCCGCCACAACATCGAGGACGGCAGCGTGCAGCTCGCCGACCAC
TACCAGCAGAACACCCCCATCGGCGACGGCCCCGTGCTGCTGCCCGACAACCACTACCTGAGCACCCAGT
CCGCCCTGAGCAAAGACCCCAACGAGAAGCGCGATCACATGGTCCTGCTGGAGTTCGTGACCGCCGCCGG
GATCACTCTCGGCATGGACGAGCTGTACAAGTAAGGATCCGGGGTTGGGGTTGCGCCTTTTCCAAGGCAG
CCCTGGGTTTGCGCAGGGACGCGGCTGCTCTGGGCGTGGTTCCGGGAAACGCAGCGGCGCCGACCCTGGG
TCTCGCACATTCTTCACGTCCGTTCGCAGCGTCACCCGGATCTTCGCCGCTACCCTTGTGGGCCCCCCGG
CGACGCTTCCTGCTCCGCCCCTAAGTCGGGAAGGTTCCTTGCGGTTCGCGGCGTGCCGGACGTGACAAAC
GGAAGCCGCACGTCTCACTAGTACCCTCGCAGACGGACAGCGCCAGGGAGCAATGGCAGCGCGCCGACCG
CGATGGGCTGTGGCCAATAGCGGCTGCTCAGCAGGGCGCGCCGAGAGCAGCGGCCGGGAAGGGGCGGTGC
GGGAGGCGGGGTGTGGGGCGGTAGTGTGGGCCCTGTTCCTGCCCGCGCGGTGTTCCGCATTCTGCAAGCC
TCCGGAGCGCACGTCGGCAGTCGGCTCCCTCGTTGACCGAATCACCGACCTCTCTCCCCAGCAATTCACC
ATGACCGAGTACAAGCCCACGGTGCGCCTCGCCACCCGCGACGACGTCCCCAGGGCCGTACGCACCCTCG
CCGCCGCGTTCGCCGACTACCCCGCCACGCGCCACACCGTCGATCCGGACCGCCACATCGAGCGGGTCAC
CGAGCTGCAAGAACTCTTCCTCACGCGCGTCGGGCTCGACATCGGCAAGGTGTGGGTCGCGGACGACGGC
GCCGCGGTGGCGGTCTGGACCACGCCGGAGAGCGTCGAAGCGGGGGCGGTGTTCGCCGAGATCGGCCCGC
GCATGGCCGAGTTGAGCGGTTCCCGGCTGGCCGCGCAGCAACAGATGGAAGGCCTCCTGGCGCCGCACCG
GCCCAAGGAGCCCGCGTGGTTCCTGGCCACCGTCGGCGTCTCGCCCGACCACCAGGGCAAGGGTCTGGGC
AGCGCCGTCGTGCTCCCCGGAGTGGAGGCGGCCGAGCGCGCCGGGGTGCCCGCCTTCCTGGAGACCTCCG
CGCCCCGCAACCTCCCCTTCTACGAGCGGCTCGGCTTCACCGTCACCGCCGACGTCGAGGTGCCCGAAGG
ACCGCGCACCTGGTGCATGACCCGCAAGCCCGGTGCCGAAGGTAGAGGTTCTCTCCTCACTTGTGGTGAT
GTTGAAGAAAACCCTGGTCCAATGTCTAGACTGGACAAGAGCAAAGTCATAAACGGAGCTCTGGAATTAC
TCAATGGTGTCGGTATCGAAGGCCTGACGACAAGGAAACTCGCTCAAAAGCTGGGAGTTGAGCAGCCTAC
CCTGTACTGGCACGTGAAGAACAAGCGGGCCCTGCTCGATGCCCTGCCAATCGAGATGCTGGACAGGCAT
CATACCCACTTCTGCCCCCTGGAAGGCGAGTCATGGCAAGACTTTCTGCGGAACAACGCCAAGTCATACC
GCTGTGCTCTCCTCTCACATCGCGACGGGGCTAAAGTGCATCTCGGCACCCGCCCAACAGAGAAACAGTA
CGAAACCCTGGAAAATCAGCTCGCGTTCCTGTGTCAGCAAGGCTTCTCCCTGGAGAACGCACTGTACGCT
CTGTCCGCCGTGGGCCACTTTACACTGGGCTGCGTATTGGAGGAACAGGAGCATCAAGTAGCAAAAGAGG
AAAGAGAGACACCTACCACCGATTCTATGCCCCCACTTCTGAGACAAGCAATTGAGCTGTTCGACCGGCA
GGGAGCCGAACCTGCCTTCCTTTTCGGCCTGGAACTAATCATATGTGGCCTGGAGAAACAGCTAAAGTGC
GAAAGCGGCGGGCCGACCGACGCCCTTGACGATTTTGACTTAGACATGCTCCCAGCCGATGCCCTTGACG
ACTTTGACCTTGATATGCTGCCTGCTGACGCTCTTGACGATTTTGACCTTGACATGCTCCCCGGGTAACT
AAGTAAGGATCGATCCAAGATATCGTATTCTTAACTATGTTGCTCCTTTTACGCTATGTGGATACGCTGC
TTTAATGCCTTTGTATCATGCTATTGCTTCCCGTATGGCTTTCATTTTCTCCTCCTTGTATAAATCCTGG
TTGCTGTCTCTTTATGAGGAGTTGTGGCCCGTTGTCAGGCAACGTGGCGTGGTGTGCACTGTGTTTGCTG
ACGCAACCCCCACTGGTTGGGGCATTGCCACCACCTGTCAGCTCCTTTCCGGGACTTTCGCTTTCCCCCT
CCCTATTGCCACGGCGGAACTCATCGCCGCCTGCCTTGCCCGCTGCTGGACAGGGGCTCGGCTGTTGGGC
ACTGACAATTCCGTGGTGTTGTCGGGGAAGCTGACGTCCTTTCCATGGCTGCTCGCCTGTGTTGCCACCT
GGATTCTGCGCGGGACGTCCTTCTGCTACGTCCCTTCGGCCCTCAATCCAGCGGACCTTCCTTCCCGCGG
CCTGCTGCCGGCTCTGCGGCCTCTTCCGCGTCTTCGCCTTCGCCCTCAGACGAGTCGGATCTCCCTTTGG
GCCGCCTCCCCGCCTGTTTCGCCTCGGCGTCCGGACTAGAGGTACCTTTAAGACCAATGACTTACAAGGC
AGCTGTAGATCTTAGCCACTTTTTAAAAGAAAAGGGGGGACTGGAAGGGCTAATTCACTCCCAACGAAGA
CAAGATCTGCTTTTTGCTTGTACTGGGTCTCTCTGGTTAGACCAGATCTGAGCCTGGGAGCTCTCTGGCT
AACTAGGGAACCCACTGCTTAAGCCTCAATAAAGCTTGCCTTGAGTGCTTCAAGTAGTGTGTGCCCGTCT
GTTGTGTGACTCTGGTAACTAGAGATCCCTCAGACCCTTTTAGTCAGTGTGGAAAATCTCTAGCAGTAGT
AGTTCATGTCATCTTATTATTCAGTATTTATAACTTGCAAAGAAATGAATATCAGAGAGTGAGAGGAACT
TGTTTATTGCAGCTTATAATGGTTACAAATAAAGCAATAGCATCACAAATTTCACAAATAAAGCATTTTT
TTCACTGCATTCTAGTTGTGGTTTGTCCAAACTCATCAATGTATCTTATCATGTCTGGCTCTAGCTATCC
CGCCCCTAACTCCGCCCATCCCGCCCCTAACTCCGCCCAGTTCCGCCCATTCTCCGCCCCATGGCTGACT
AATTTTTTTTATTTATGCAGAGGCCGAGGCCGCCTCGGCCTCTGAGCTATTCCAGAAGTAGTGAGGAGGC
TTTTTTGGAGGCCTTTCAAATATGTATCCGCTCATGAGACAATAACCCTGATAAATGCTTCAATAATATT
GAAAAAGGAAGAGTATGAGTATTCAACATTTCCGTGTCGCCCTTATTCCCTTTTTTGCGGCATTTTGCCT
TCCTGTTTTTGCTCACCCAGAAACGCTGGTGAAAGTAAAAGATGCTGAAGATCAGTTGGGTGCACGAGTG
GGTTACATCGAACTGGATCTCAACAGCGGTAAGATCCTTGAGAGTTTTCGCCCCGAAGAACGTTTTCCAA
TGATGAGCACTTTTAAAGTTCTGCTATGTGGCGCGGTATTATCCCGTATTGACGCCGGGCAAGAGCAACT
CGGTCGCCGCATACACTATTCTCAGAATGACTTGGTTGAGTACTCACCAGTCACAGAAAAGCATCTTACG
GATGGCATGACAGTAAGAGAATTATGCAGTGCTGCCATAACCATGAGTGATAACACTGCGGCCAACTTAC
TTCTGACAACGATCGGAGGACCGAAGGAGCTAACCGCTTTTTTGCACAACATGGGGGATCATGTAACTCG
CCTTGATCGTTGGGAACCGGAGCTGAATGAAGCCATACCAAACGACGAGCGTGACACCACGATGCCTGTA
GCAATGGCAACAACGTTGCGCAAACTATTAACTGGCGAACTACTTACTCTAGCTTCCCGGCAACAATTAA
TAGACTGGATGGAGGCGGATAAAGTTGCAGGACCACTTCTGCGCTCGGCCCTTCCGGCTGGCTGGTTTAT
TGCTGATAAATCTGGAGCCGGTGAGCGTGGGTCTCGCGGTATCATTGCAGCACTGGGGCCAGATGGTAAG
CCCTCCCGTATCGTAGTTATCTACACGACGGGGAGTCAGGCAACTATGGATGAACGAAATAGACAGATCG
CTGAGATAGGTGCCTCACTGATTAAGCATTGGTAACTGTCAGACCAAGTTTACTCATATATACTTTAGAT
TGATTTAAAACTTCATTTTTAATTTAAAAGGATCTAGGTGAAGATCCTTTTTGATAATCTCATGACCAAA
ATCCCTTAACGTGAGTTTTCGTTCCACTGAGCGTCAGACCCCGTAGAAAAGATCAAAGGATCTTCTTGAG
ATCCTTTTTTTCTGCGCGTAATCTGCTGCTTGCAAACAAAAAAACCACCGCTACCAGCGGTGGTTTGTTT
GCCGGATCAAGAGCTACCAACTCTTTTTCCGAAGGTAACTGGCTTCAGCAGAGCGCAGATACCAAATACT
GTTCTTCTAGTGTAGCCGTAGTTAGGCCACCACTTCAAGAACTCTGTAGCACCGCCTACATACCTCGCTC
TGCTAATCCTGTTACCAGTGGCTGCTGCCAGTGGCGATAAGTCGTGTCTTACCGGGTTGGACTCAAGACG
ATAGTTACCGGATAAGGCGCAGCGGTCGGGCTGAACGGGGGGTTCGTGCACACAGCCCAGCTTGGAGCGA
ACGACCTACACCGAACTGAGATACCTACAGCGTGAGCTATGAGAAAGCGCCACGCTTCCCGAAGGGAGAA
AGGCGGACAGGTATCCGGTAAGCGGCAGGGTCGGAACAGGAGAGCGCACGAGGGAGCTTCCAGGGGGAAA
CGCCTGGTATCTTTATAGTCCTGTCGGGTTTCGCCACCTCTGACTTGAGCGTCGATTTTTGTGATGCTCG
TCAGGGGGGCGGAGCCTATGGAAAAACGCCAGCAACGCGGCCTTTTTACGGTTCCTGGCCTTTTGCTGGC
CTTTTGCTCACATGTTCTTTCCTGCGTTATCCCCTGATTCTGTGGATAACCGTATTACCGCCTTTGAGTG
AGCTGATACCGCTCGCCGCAGCCGAACGACCGAGCGCAGCGAGTCAGTGAGCGAGGAAGCGGAAGAGCGC
CCAATACGCAAACCGCCTCTCCCCGCGCGTTGGCCGATTCATTAATGCAGCTGGCACGACAGGTTTCCCG
ACTGGAAAGCGGGCAGTGAGCGCAACGCAATTAATGTGAGTTAGCTCACTCATTAGGCACCCCAGGCTTT
ACACTTTATGCTTCCGGCTCGTATGTTGTGTGGAATTGTGAGCGGATAACAATTTCACACAGGAAACAGC
TATGACCATGATTACGCCAAGCGCGCAATTAACCCTCACTAAAGGGAACAAAAGCTGGAGCTGCAAGCTT
AATGTAGTCTTATGCAATACTCTTGTAGTCTTGCAACATGGTAACGATGAGTTAGCAACATGCCTTACAA
GGAGAGAAAAAGCACCGTGCATGCCGATTGGTGGAAGTAAGGTGGTACGATCGTGCCTTATTAGGAAGGC
AACAGACGGGTCTGACATGGATTGGACGAACCACTGAATTGCCGCATTGCAGAGATATTGTATTTAAGTG
CCTAGCTCGATACATAAACGGGTCTCTCTGGTTAGACCAGATCTGAGCCTGGGAGCTCTCTGGCTAACTA
GGGAACCCACTGCTTAAGCCTCAATAAAGCTTGCCTTGAGTGCTTCAAGTAGTGTGTGCCCGTCTGTTGT
GTGACTCTGGTAACTAGAGATCCCTCAGACCCTTTTAGTCAGTGTGGAAAATCTCTAGCAGTGGCGCCCG
AACAGGGACTTGAAAGCGAAAGGGAAACCAGAGGAGCTCTCTCGACGCAGGACTCGGCTTGCTGAAGCGC
GCACGGCAAGAGGCGAGGGGCGGCGACTGGTGAGTACGCCAAAAATTTTGACTAGCGGAGGCTAGAAGGA
GAGAGATGGGTGCGAGAGCGTCAGTATTAAGCGGGGGAGAATTAGATCGCGATGGGAAAAAATTCGGTTA
AGGCCAGGGGGAAAGAAAAAATATAAATTAAAACATATAGTATGGGCAAGCAGGGAGCTAGAACGATTCG
CAGTTAATCCTGGCCTGTTAGAAACATCAGAAGGCTGTAGACAAATACTGGGACAGCTACAACCATCCCT
TCAGACAGGATCAGAAGAACTTAGATCATTATATAATACAGTAGCAACCCTCTATTGTGTGCATCAAAGG
ATAGAGATAAAAGACACCAAGGAAGCTTTAGACAAGATAGAGGAAGAGCAAAACAAAAGTAAGACCACCG
CACAGCAAGCGGCCGCTGATCTTCAGACCTGGAGGAGGAGATATGAGGGACAATTGGAGAAGTGAATTAT
ATAAATATAAAGTAGTAAAAATTGAACCATTAGGAGTAGCACCCACCAAGGCAAAGAGAAGAGTGGTGCA
GAGAGAAAAAAGAGCAGTGGGAATAGGAGCTTTGTTCCTTGGGTTCTTGGGAGCAGCAGGAAGCACTATG
GGCGCAGCGTCAATGACGCTGACGGTACAGGCCAGACAATTATTGTCTGGTATAGTGCAGCAGCAGAACA
ATTTGCTGAGGGCTATTGAGGCGCAACAGCATCTGTTGCAACTCACAGTCTGGGGCATCAAGCAGCTCCA
GGCAAGAATCCTGGCTGTGGAAAGATACCTAAAGGATCAACAGCTCCTGGGGATTTGGGGTTGCTCTGGA
AAACTCATTTGCACCACTGCTGTGCCTTGGAATGCTAGTTGGAGTAATAAATCTCTGGAACAGATTTGGA
ATCACACGACCTGGATGGAGTGGGACAGAGAAATTAACAATTACACAAGCTTAATACACTCCTTAATTGA
AGAATCGCAAAACCAGCAAGAAAAGAATGAACAAGAATTATTGGAATTAGATAAATGGGCAAGTTTGTGG
AATTGGTTTAACATAACAAATTGGCTGTGGTATATAAAATTATTCATAATGATAGTAGGAGGCTTGGTAG
GTTTAAGAATAGTTTTTGCTGTACTTTCTATAGTGAATAGAGTTAGGCAGGGATATTCACCATTATCGTT
TCAGACCCACCTCCCAACCCCGAGGGGACAATTCTCGACCTCGAGACAAATGGCAGTATTCATCCACAA
